>Addgene plasmid #16359 | pET28a-SENP6 (catalytic domain) | addgene partial sequence | sequence record 22732 | 16359 with T7
TTCCCTCTAGAATAATTTTGTTTAACTTTAAGAAGGAGATATACCATGGGCAGCAGCCATCATCATCATC
ATCACAGCAGCGGCCTGGTGCCGCGCGGCAGCCATATGGCTAGCAAACAAGAATTTCAGTTTTTTGATGA
AGAAGAAGAAACTGGAGAAAACCACACCATCTTCATTGGCCCAGTAGAAAAGTTGATAGTATATCCACCA
CCTCCAGCTAAGGGAGGCATCTCTGTTACCAATGAGGACCTGCACTGTCTAAATGAAGGAGAATTTTTAA
ATGATGTTATTATAGACTTTTATTTGAAATACTTGGTGCTTGAAAAACTGAAGAAGGAAGACGCTGACCG
AATTCATATATTCAGTTCTTTTTTCTATAAACGCCTTAATCAGAGAGAGAGGAGAAATCATGAAACAACT
AATCTGTCAATACAGCAAAAACGGCATGGGAGAGTAAAAACATGGACCCGGCACGTAGATATTTTTGAGA
AGGATTTTATTTTTGTACCCCTTAATGAAGCTGCACACTGGTTTTTGGCTGTTGTTTGTTTCCCCGGTTT
GGAAAAACCAAAGTATGAACCTAATCCTCATTACCATGAAAATGCTGTCATACAGAAATGTTCAACTGTA
GAGGACAGTTGTATTTCTTCTTCAGCCAGTGAAATGGAGAGTTGTTCACAAAACTCTTCTGCCAAGCCCT
GTAATTAAGAAGATGCTAAACCAA
