[The description below was written by a language model from this plasmid's Addgene catalogue record.]
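Description:
pET28a-SENP6 (catalytic domain) is a bacterial expression plasmid built on the Novagen pET28a backbone (about 5.4 kb without insert) and selected with kanamycin. The record lists a standard cloning strain for propagation and a DE3 lysogen strain for expression. This fits the pET system, in which the insert is transcribed by T7 RNA polymerase supplied by the host, and T7 sequencing primers are listed for both ends of the insert. No feature table accompanies the entry, so elements such as the T7 promoter and terminator, lac operator, lacI and the origin of replication are inferred from the pET28a backbone rather than recorded for this construct. The copy number is given as unknown.

The insert is a roughly 1.5 kb fragment of human SENP6 (SUMO/sentrin specific peptidase 6, also known as SSP1 or SUSP1) encoding amino acids 628 to 1112, the catalytic domain of the protease, without the rest of the protein. It was cloned between the NheI and XhoI sites, both of which remain intact, so that it is in frame with the backbone's N-terminal His tag. The resulting fusion protein can be purified by immobilised metal affinity chromatography.

SENP6 belongs to the family of cysteine proteases that act on SUMO and its conjugates. The construct comes from a study profiling the specificities and activities of the human SENPs. Its evident use is producing recombinant, His-tagged SENP6 catalytic domain in E. coli for in vitro biochemical and enzymatic assays of SUMO processing and deconjugation.
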