Addgene plasmid #16359: pET28a-SENP6 (catalytic domain)
Depositing lab: Guy Salvesen. Depositing organization: Sanford Burnham Prebys Medical Discovery Institute. Publication: Small ubiquitin-related modifier (SUMO)-specific proteases: profiling the specificities and activities of human SENPs. Mikolajczyk J, Drag M, Bekes M, Cao JT, Ronai Z, Salvesen GS. J Biol Chem. 2007 Sep 7. 282(36):26217-24. 10.1074/jbc.M702444200 PubMed 17591783.
Backbone
  Vector backbone: pET28a
  Backbone manufacturer: Novagen
  Backbone size w/o insert (bp): 5369
  Vector type: Bacterial Expression
Growth in bacteria
  Bacterial resistance: Kanamycin, 50 μg/mL
  Growth temperature: 37°C
  Growth strain: DH5alpha
  Growth instructions: BL21(DE3)
  Copy number: Unknown
Gene/Insert
  Gene/Insert name: human SENP6 catalytic domain (alt name: SENP6 - SUMO/sentrin specific peptidase 6)
  Species: H. sapiens (human)
  Insert size (bp): 1500
  Mutation: Amino Acid 628 to 1112 catalytic domain of human SENP6.
  Entrez Gene: SENP6 (a.k.a. SSP1, SUSP1)
  Tag / fusion protein: His (N terminal on backbone)
  Cloning method: Restriction Enzyme; 5′ cloning site NheI (not destroyed); 3′ cloning site XhoI (not destroyed)
  Sequencing primers: 5′ T7; 3′ T7
Terms and licenses: Academic/Nonprofit Terms; Industry Terms: Not Available to Industry
How to cite: pET28a-SENP6 (catalytic domain) was a gift from Guy Salvesen (Addgene plasmid # 16359 ; http://n2t.net/addgene:16359 ; RRID:Addgene_16359)
